>Addgene plasmid #87760 | pCZGY2844 | addgene full sequence | sequence record 174824 | Addgene NGS Result
GTACAAAAAAGCAGGCTCCGAATTCGCCCTTCGGATCCAGATCTATGCACGGGCTCCAGGATGACCCGGA
CCTTCAGGCCCTTCTGAAGGGCAGCCAGCTTCTGAAGGTGAAGTCCAGCTCGTGGCGTAGGGAACGCTTC
TACAAGCTACAGGAGGACTGCAAGACCATCTGGCAGGAATCTCGAAAGGTCATGAGGTCCCCGGAGTCGC
AGCTGTTCTCCATCGAGGACATTCAGGAGGTACGGATGGGACACCGCACAGAAGGCCTGGAGAAGTTTGC
CCGAGACATCCCCGAGGATCGATGCTTCTCCATTGTCTTCAAGGACCAGCGCAACACCCTAGACCTCATT
GCCCCATCACCAGCTGACGCTCAGCACTGGGTGCAGGGCCTGCGCAAGATCATCCACCACTCCGGCTCCA
TGGACCAGCGGCAGAAGACTAGTGAGAAAAGTTTCGTGATAACTGATCCACGGCTGCCAGACAATCCCAT
CATCTTCGCATCCGATGGCTTCCTGGAGCTGACCGAGTATTCCAGAGAGGAGATCCTGGGCCGCAATGGC
CGCTTTCTGCAGGGACCAGAGACAGACCAGGCCACAGTGCAGAAGATTCGCGATGCCATTAGAGATCAGC
GCGAGATTACCGTGCAGCTGATAAACTACACAAAAAGCGGGAAGAAATTCTGGAACCTCCTGCACCTCCA
GCCCATGAGGGACCAGAAGGGTGAGCTCCAGTATTTCATCGGAGTGCAGCTGGATGGATGACTCGAGTAA
CAAGGGCGAATTCGACCCAGCTTTCTTGTACAAAGTGGTGATATCGAATTCCTGCAGCCCGGGGGATCCA
CTAGTTCTAGAGCGGCCGCCACCGCGGCCGCTGTCATCAGATCGCCATCTCGCGCCCGTGCCTCTGACTT
CTAAGTCCAATTACTCTTCAACATCCCTACATGCTCTTTCTCCCTGTGCTCCCACCCCCTATTTTTGTTA
TTATCAAAAAACTTCTCTTAATTTCTTTGTTTTTTAGCTTCTTTTAAGTCACCTCTAACAATGAAATTGT
GTAGATTCAAAAATAGAATTAATTCGTAATAAAAAGTCGAAAAAAATTGTGCTCCCTCCCCCCATTAATA
ATAATTCTATCCCAAAATCTACACAATGTTCTGTGTACACTTCTTATGTTTTTTACTTCTGATAAATTTT
TTTGAAACATCATAGAAAAAACCGCACACAAAATACCTTATCATATGTTACGTTTCAGTTTATGACCGCA
ATTTTTATTTCTTCGCACGTCTGGGCCTCTCATGACGTCAAATCATGCTCATCGTGAAAAAGTTTTGGAG
TATTTTTGGAATTTTTCAATCAAGTGAAAGTTTATGAAATTAATTTTCCTGCTTTTGCTTTTTGGGGTTT
CCCCTATTGTTTGTCAAGATTTCGAGGACGGCGTTTTTCTTGCTAAAATCACAAGTATTGATGAGCACGA
TGCAAGAAAGATCGGAAGAAGGTTTGGGTTTGAGGCTCAGTGGAAGGTGAGTAGAAGTTGATAATTTGAA
AGTGGAGTAGTGTCTATGGGGTTTTTGCCGAGCTCCAGCTTTTGTTCCCTTTAGTGAGGGTTAATTGCGC
GCTTGGCGTAATCATGGTCATAGCTGTTTCCTGTGTGAAATTGTTATCCGCTCACAATTCCACACAACAT
ACGAGCCGGAAGCATAAAGTGTAAAGCCTGGGGTGCCTAATGAGTGAGCTAACTCACATTAATTGCGTTG
CGCTCACTGCCCGCTTTCCAGTCGGGAAACCTGTCGTGCCAGCTGCATTAATGAATCGGCCAACGCGCGG
GGAGAGGCGGTTTGCGTATTGGGCGCTCTTCCGCTTCCTCGCTCACTGACTCGCTGCGCTCGGTCGTTCG
GCTGCGGCGAGCGGTATCAGCTCACTCAAAGGCGGTAATACGGTTATCCACAGAATCAGGGGATAACGCA
GGAAAGAACATGTGAGCAAAAGGCCAGCAAAAGGCCAGGAACCGTAAAAAGGCCGCGTTGCTGGCGTTTT
TCCATAGGCTCCGCCCCCCTGACGAGCATCACAAAAATCGACGCTCAAGTCAGAGGTGGCGAAACCCGAC
AGGACTATAAAGATACCAGGCGTTTCCCCCTGGAAGCTCCCTCGTGCGCTCTCCTGTTCCGACCCTGCCG
CTTACCGGATACCTGTCCGCCTTTCTCCCTTCGGGAAGCGTGGCGCTTTCTCATAGCTCACGCTGTAGGT
ATCTCAGTTCGGTGTAGGTCGTTCGCTCCAAGCTGGGCTGTGTGCACGAACCCCCCGTTCAGCCCGACCG
CTGCGCCTTATCCGGTAACTATCGTCTTGAGTCCAACCCGGTAAGACACGACTTATCGCCACTGGCAGCA
GCCACTGGTAACAGGATTAGCAGAGCGAGGTATGTAGGCGGTGCTACAGAGTTCTTGAAGTGGTGGCCTA
ACTACGGCTACACTAGAAGAACAGTATTTGGTATCTGCGCTCTGCTGAAGCCAGTTACCTTCGGAAAAAG
AGTTGGTAGCTCTTGATCCGGCAAACAAACCACCGCTGGTAGCGGTGGTTTTTTTGTTTGCAAGCAGCAG
ATTACGCGCAGAAAAAAAGGATCTCAAGAAGATCCTTTGATCTTTTCTACGGGGTCTGACGCTCAGTGGA
ACGAAAACTCACGTTAAGGGATTTTGGTCATGAGATTATCAAAAAGGATCTTCACCTAGATCCTTTTAAA
TTAAAAATGAAGTTTTAAATCAATCTAAAGTATATATGAGTAAACTTGGTCTGACAGTTACCAATGCTTA
ATCAGTGAGGCACCTATCTCAGCGATCTGTCTATTTCGTTCATCCATAGTTGCCTGACTCCCCGTCGTGT
AGATAACTACGATACGGGAGGGCTTACCATCTGGCCCCAGTGCTGCAATGATACCGCGAGACCCACGCTC
ACCGGCTCCAGATTTATCAGCAATAAACCAGCCAGCCGGAAGGGCCGAGCGCAGAAGTGGTCCTGCAACT
TTATCCGCCTCCATCCAGTCTATTAATTGTTGCCGGGAAGCTAGAGTAAGTAGTTCGCCAGTTAATAGTT
TGCGCAACGTTGTTGCCATTGCTACAGGCATCGTGGTGTCACGCTCGTCGTTTGGTATGGCTTCATTCAG
CTCCGGTTCCCAACGATCAAGGCGAGTTACATGATCCCCCATGTTGTGCAAAAAAGCGGTTAGCTCCTTC
GGTCCTCCGATCGTTGTCAGAAGTAAGTTGGCCGCAGTGTTATCACTCATGGTTATGGCAGCACTGCATA
ATTCTCTTACTGTCATGCCATCCGTAAGATGCTTTTCTGTGACTGGTGAGTACTCAACCAAGTCATTCTG
AGAATAGTGTATGCGGCGACCGAGTTGCTCTTGCCCGGCGTCAATACGGGATAATACCGCGCCACATAGC
AGAACTTTAAAAGTGCTCATCATTGGAAAACGTTCTTCGGGGCGAAAACTCTCAAGGATCTTACCGCTGT
TGAGATCCAGTTCGATGTAACCCACTCGTGCACCCAACTGATCTTCAGCATCTTTTACTTTCACCAGCGT
TTCTGGGTGAGCAAAAACAGGAAGGCAAAATGCCGCAAAAAAGGGAATAAGGGCGACACGGAAATGTTGA
ATACTCATACTCTTCCTTTTTCAATATTATTGAAGCATTTATCAGGGTTATTGTCTCATGAGCGGATACA
TATTTGAATGTATTTAGAAAAATAAACAAATAGGGGTTCCGCGCACATTTCCCCGAAAAGTGCCACCTAA
ATTGTAAGCGTTAATATTTTGTTAAAATTCGCGTTAAATTTTTGTTAAATCAGCTCATTTTTTAACCAAT
AGGCCGAAATCGGCAAAATCCCTTATAAATCAAAAGAATAGACCGAGATAGGGT
[37 nt withheld, positions 3905-3941]
AAAGAACGTGGACTCCAACGTCAAAGG
[49 nt withheld, positions 3969-4017]
T
[91 nt withheld, positions 4019-4109]
G
[124 nt withheld, positions 4111-4234]
CCCATTCGCCATTCAGGCTGCGCAACTGTTGGGAAGGGCGATCGGTGCGGGCCTCTTCGCTATTACGCCA
GCTGGCGAAAGGGGGATGTGCTGCAAGGCGATTAAGTTGGGTAACGCCAGGGTTTTCCCAGTCACGACGT
TGTAAAACGACGGCCAGTGAGCGCGCGTAATACGACTCACTATAGGGCGAATTGGGTACCGCTTTTGGTT
TTCACAATTTTCTGGTTTTTGGGATTTTTGCGGGAATTTTGAGAGGAGAAAGTTGGGAGAGAAGATATTG
GAATGGTCCCCGGGGAGCTGTACATTTATACACCAAGGCAATCTTCGTAAAAAATAACAATAGAGTCATC
CCTCAGAACAGAAAAGAAACCCGCCCGGGGGCTCAAATACACATGTCATTTTTCTTTTTTCGCCTGATTT
TTAGCCTAAATTAGTGTTTAGCAATTTTTTAAGGTAACTCGGTGGAGTCATTTGAACTTTTTAAACTAAA
ATTTCAGAAAAAATTCTTTTTTTTTGTCAAAAAATAATTTTCCCGCCGGAATTTTTCAAAAAAATAATTT
TTATTTTATTTTTCAAGTTCCTTGTTTCCTCTTTATTTTTTTATTTTGCCCCCAAAAGTTTTACACTAAA
ATATTTAATTTTCAGGTAATTCATCGAAAGTCTTTCTATTTTCCGCATCTCTTGTTCAAAAGCTTGCATG
CCTGCAGGTCGACTCTAGAGGATCCCCGGGATTGGCCAAAGGACCCAAAGGTATGTTTCGAATGATACTA
ACATAACATAGAACATTTTCAGGAGGACCCTTGGAGGGTACCGGTAGAAAAAAAGCTTGATATCACAAGT
TT
Features (pLannotate 1.2.2; 19 found; start..end, strand, type, name):
     42..437     +  CDS            Plcd1 (fragment): PLCD1_RAT - Experimental evidence at protein level: Swiss-Prot protein existence level 1. The production of the second messenger molecules diacylglycerol (DAG) and inositol 1,4,5-trisphosphate (IP3) is mediated by activated phosphatidylinositol-specific phospholipase C enzymes (PubMed:16000311). Essential for trophoblast and placental development (By similarity). Binds phosphatidylinositol 4,5-bisphosphate (By similarity). From Rattus norvegicus (Rat).
    444..758     +  CDS            miniSOG: miniSOG is a basic (constitutively fluorescent) cyan fluorescent protein published in 2011, derived from Arabidopsis thaliana. It requires the cofactor flavin for fluorescence.
    785..809     -  protein_bind   attB2: mutant version of attB; recombination site for the Gateway® BP reaction BP Clonase™
    809..867     -  misc_feature   MCS (fragment): pBluescript multiple cloning site
   1364..1516    +  CDS            aex-5 (fragment): AEX5_CAEEL - Also known as kpc-3 From Caenorhabditis elegans.
   1588..1606    -  promoter       T3 promoter: promoter for bacteriophage T3 RNA polymerase
   1651..1667    -  protein_bind   lac operator: The lac repressor binds to the lac operator to inhibit transcription in E. coli. This inhibition can be relieved by adding lactose or isopropyl-β-D-thiogalactopyranoside (IPTG). lac repressor encoded by lacI
   1675..1705    -  promoter       lac promoter: promoter for the E. coli lac operon
   1720..1741    -  protein_bind   CAP binding site: CAP binding activates transcription in the presence of cAMP. E. coli catabolite activator protein
   1754..1846    -  CDS            lacI (fragment): lac repressor; lacI; The lac repressor binds to the lac operator to inhibit transcription in E. coli. This inhibition can be relieved by adding lactose or isopropyl-β-D-thiogalactopyranoside (IPTG).
   2029..2617    -  rep_origin     ori: high-copy-number ColE1/pMB1/pBR322/pUC origin of replication
   2788..3648    -  CDS            AmpR: β-lactamase; bla; confers resistance to ampicillin, carbenicillin, and related antibiotics
   3649..3753    -  promoter       AmpR promoter: bla
   3806..4234    -  rep_origin     f1 ori (sequence partly withheld): f1 bacteriophage origin of replication; arrow indicates direction of (+) strand synthesis
   4239..4394    -  CDS            lacZα (fragment): LacZα fragment of β-galactosidase; lacZ fragment
   4402..4420    +  promoter       T7 promoter: promoter for bacteriophage T7 RNA polymerase
   4738..4759    +  terminator     tbb-2 terminator (fragment): tbb-2; transcription terminator for the C. elegans tubulin beta-2 gene
   4924..4964    -  misc_feature   MCS (fragment): pUC18/19 multiple cloning site
   5069..17      +  protein_bind   attB1 (across the origin): mutant version of attB; recombination site for the Gateway® BP reaction BP Clonase™
