[The description below was written by a language model from this plasmid's Addgene catalogue record and pLannotate feature annotations shown in this document.]
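Description:
pCZGY2844 is a C. elegans expression plasmid produced as a final Gateway LR clone on what the feature table indicates is a pBluescript-type backbone. It is about 5.1 kb and is maintained in E. coli through a high-copy ColE1/pUC origin with ampicillin selection from the β-lactamase gene. An f1 phage origin, T3 and T7 promoters, lac promoter/operator elements and lacZα remnants are also present as carry-over from the parent cloning vector and play no role in worm expression.

The payload is a fusion of a pleckstrin homology (PH) domain to miniSOG, flanked by attB1 and attB2 recombination sites left by Gateway cloning. The PH portion is annotated as a fragment of rat phospholipase C delta 1, a domain that binds phosphatidylinositol 4,5-bisphosphate and so tethers the fusion to the plasma membrane. miniSOG is a small flavin-binding protein derived from Arabidopsis. Beyond its fluorescence, it is known for generating singlet oxygen under blue light. According to the catalogue entry, expression is driven by the unc-17b promoter, which directs expression to cholinergic motor neurons. This promoter is not itself annotated in the feature table, but presumably occupies the largely unannotated region between the T7 promoter and attB1. The short hits to a tbb-2 terminator and pUC MCS there, and the aex-5 fragment downstream of attB2, are partial matches of uncertain significance. The record does not name the 3′ UTR.

The plasmid was made for optogenetic cell ablation in worms: membrane-targeted miniSOG in transgenic animals allows light-induced killing of the cholinergic motor neurons that express it.
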