Addgene plasmid #87760: pCZGY2844
Purpose: Punc-17b-PH::miniSOG, expression of membrane targeted PH-miniSOG in cholinergic motor neurons.
Depositing lab: Andrew Chisholm. Depositing organization: University of California, San Diego (UCSD). Publication: Highly efficient optogenetic cell ablation in C. elegans using membrane-targeted miniSOG. Xu S, Chisholm AD. Sci Rep. 2016 Feb 10;6:21271. doi: 10.1038/srep21271. PubMed 26861262.
Backbone
  Vector backbone: Gateway Final LR Clone
  Backbone size w/o insert (bp): 2900
  Total vector size (bp): 5085
  Vector type: Worm Expression
Growth in bacteria
  Bacterial resistance: Ampicillin, 100 μg/mL
  Growth temperature: 37°C
  Growth strain: DH5alpha
  Copy number: Unknown
Gene/Insert
  Gene/Insert name: Punc-17b-PH-miniSOG
  Species: C. elegans (nematode), Synthetic
  Insert size (bp): 2150
  Promoter: Punc-17b
  Tag / fusion protein: PH
  Cloning method: Gateway Cloning
  Sequencing primers: 5′ tgtaaaacgacggccagt; 3′ caggaaacagctatgaccatg
Terms and licenses: Academic/Nonprofit Terms; Industry Terms: Not Available to Industry
How to cite: pCZGY2844 was a gift from Andrew Chisholm (Addgene plasmid # 87760 ; http://n2t.net/addgene:87760 ; RRID:Addgene_87760)
